Addgene plasmid #238599: HiBiT-MRGPRX2 Fusion Vector
Depositing lab: Promega Corporation.
Backbone
  Vector backbone: pBiT3.1-N [CMV/HiBiT/Blast] Vector
  Vector type: Mammalian Expression
  Selectable markers: Blasticidin
Growth in bacteria
  Bacterial resistance: Kanamycin, 50 μg/mL
  Growth temperature: 37°C
  Growth strain: DH5alpha
  Copy number: High Copy
Gene/Insert
  Gene/Insert name: MRGPRX2
  Species: H. sapiens (human)
  Mutation: None
  Entrez Gene: MRGPRX2 (a.k.a. MGRG3, MRGX2)
  Promoter: CMV
  Tag / fusion protein: HiBiT (N terminal on backbone)
  Cloning method: Other
How to cite: HiBiT-MRGPRX2 Fusion Vector was a gift from Promega Corporation (Addgene plasmid # 238599 ; http://n2t.net/addgene:238599 ; RRID:Addgene_238599)
