[The description below was written by a language model from this plasmid's Addgene catalogue record and pLannotate feature annotations shown in this document.]
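Description:
HiBiT-MRGPRX2 Fusion Vector is a mammalian expression plasmid of about 5.3 kb, built on the pBiT3.1-N [CMV/HiBiT/Blast] backbone. It encodes unmutated human MRGPRX2 with an N-terminal HiBiT tag supplied by the backbone. MRGPRX2 is the mast cell receptor for basic secretagogues and cationic amphiphilic drugs, and it mediates pseudo-allergic responses. Transcription is driven by the CMV immediate-early enhancer and promoter, followed by a chimeric β-globin/immunoglobulin intron that generally improves expression. A T7 promoter sits just upstream of the coding region, which would permit in vitro transcription. Downstream of the receptor coding sequence are a short multiple cloning site and an SV40 polyadenylation signal. HiBiT itself is not annotated in the feature table, but a gap between the T7 promoter and the start of the MRGPRX2 match could accommodate the small peptide and any associated leader or linker. The record does not detail this region.

The plasmid is maintained in E. coli at high copy through a ColE1/pUC-type origin, with a cer site that helps keep it monomeric, and is selected with kanamycin. The catalogue lists blasticidin as the mammalian selectable marker, in line with the backbone name. The annotated sequence, however, shows an SV40 early promoter and a bacterial EM7 promoter driving a neo/nptII gene with a synthetic poly(A) signal, and no blasticidin resistance gene is detected. This cassette accounts for the kanamycin resistance and would normally confer G418 resistance in mammalian cells, so the mammalian marker should be verified.

HiBiT is a short peptide that complements LgBiT to form active NanoLuc luciferase. The construct therefore suits luminescent detection of the tagged receptor, such as measuring its expression, surface levels or internalisation, although the record does not state a specific application.
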