Features (pLannotate 1.2.2; 19 found; start..end, strand, type, name):
    140..517     +  enhancer       CMV enhancer: human cytomegalovirus immediate early enhancer
    519..718     +  promoter       CMV promoter: human cytomegalovirus (CMV) immediate early promoter
    857..989     +  intron         chimeric intron: chimera between introns from human β-globin and immunoglobulin heavy chain genes
   1033..1051    +  promoter       T7 promoter: promoter for bacteriophage T7 RNA polymerase
   1134..2123    +  CDS            MRGPRX2: MRGX2_HUMAN - Also known as MRGX2. Experimental evidence at protein level: Swiss-Prot protein existence level 1. Mast cell-specific receptor for basic secretagogues, i.e. cationic amphiphilic drugs, as well as endo- or exogenous peptides, consisting of a basic head group and a hydrophobic core (PubMed:25517090). Recognizes and binds small molecules containing a cyclized tetrahydroisoquinoline (THIQ), such as non-steroidal neuromuscular blocking drugs (NMBDs), including tubocurarine and atracurium. In response to these compounds, mediates pseudo-allergic reactions characterized by histamine rel
   2132..2187    +  misc_feature   MCS: pUC18/19 multiple cloning site
   2194..2243    +  CDS            SET1 (fragment): solubility-enhancement tag derived from T7 phage gene 10B
   2251..2270    +  terminator     T7 terminator (fragment): transcription terminator for bacteriophage T7 RNA polymerase
   2292..2413    -  polyA_signal   SV40 poly(A) signal: SV40 polyadenylation signal
   2436..2504    -  CDS            large T antigen (fragment): large T antigen from SV40 (simian virus 40)
   2509..2541    +  rep_origin     M13 ori (fragment): M13 bacteriophage origin of replication; arrow indicates direction of (+) strand synthesis
   2542..2593    -  misc_feature   bom (fragment): basis of mobility region from pBR322
   2658..3015    +  promoter       SV40 promoter: SV40 enhancer and early promoter
   3030..3077    +  promoter       EM7 promoter: synthetic bacterial promoter&nbsp
   3109..3900    +  CDS            neo: KKA2_KLEPN - Also known as kan, nptII. Experimental evidence at protein level: Swiss-Prot protein existence level 1. Resistance to kanamycin, neomycin, paromomycin, ribostamycin, butirosin and gentamicin B. From Klebsiella pneumoniae.
   3967..4015    +  polyA_signal   poly(A) signal: synthetic polyadenylation signal
   4036..4125    -  CDS            tnpA (fragment): TN5P_ECOLX - Also known as tnp. Experimental evidence at protein level: Swiss-Prot protein existence level 1. Mediates transposition of transposon Tn5 by a 'cut and paste' mechanism. First, the monomeric transposase binds the 19 bp inverted DNA repeats flanking the transposon. Then, dimerization of the DNA- bound transposase creates a synaptic DNA complex. After nicking of the first DNA strand, excision of the transposon proceeds through a series of intermediates. The transposase then mediates the insertion of the transposon at a new site by strand transfer. The activity of the wild- type tran
   4254..4842    -  rep_origin     ori: high-copy-number ColE1/pMB1/pBR322/pUC origin of replication
   4958..5241    +  misc_feature   cer region: ColE1-derived recombination site that helps to maintain plasmids as monomers
>Addgene plasmid #238599 | HiBiT-MRGPRX2 Fusion Vector | addgene full sequence | sequence record 479075 | Addgene NGS Result
TCAATATTGGCCATTAGCCATATTATTCATTGGTTATATAGCATAAATCAATATTGGCTATTGGCCATTG
CATACGTTGTATCTATATCATAATATGTACATTTATATTGGCTCATGTCCAATATGACCGCCATGTTGGC
ATTGATTATTGACTAGTTATTAATAGTAATCAATTACGGGGTCATTAGTTCATAGCCCATATATGGAGTT
CCGCGTTACATAACTTACGGTAAATGGCCCGCCTGGCTGACCGCCCAACGACCCCCGCCCATTGACGTCA
ATAATGACGTATGTTCCCATAGTAACGCCAATAGGGACTTTCCATTGACGTCAATGGGTGGAGTATTTAC
GGTAAACTGCCCACTTGGCAGTACATCAAGTGTATCATATGCCAAGTCCGCCCCCTATTGACGTCAATGA
CGGTAAATGGCCCGCCTGGCATTATGCCCAGTACATGACCTTACGGGACTTTCCTACTTGGCAGTACATC
TACGTATTAGTCATCGCTATTACCATGGTGATGCGGTTTTGGCAGTACACCAATGGGCGTGGATAGCGGT
TTGACTCACGGGGATTTCCAAGTCTCCACCCCATTGACGTCAATGGGAGTTTGTTTTGGCACCAAAATCA
ACGGGACTTTCCAAAATGTCGTAATAACCCCGCCCCGTTGACGCAAATGGGCGGTAGGCGTGTACGGTGG
GAGGTCTATATAAGCAGAGCTGGTTTAGTGAACCGTCAGATCACTAGAAGCTTTATTGCGGTAGTTTATC
ACAGTTAAATTGCTAACGCAGTCAGTGCTTCTGACACAACAGTCTCGAACTTAAGCTGCAGAAGTTGGTC
GTGAGGCACTGGGCAGGTAAGTATCAAGGTTACAAGACAGGTTTAAGGAGACCAATAGAAACTGGGCTTG
TCGAGACAGAGAAGACTCTTGCGTTTCTGATAGGCACCTATTGGTCTTACTGACATCCACTTTGCCTTTC
TCTCCACAGGTGTCCACTCCCAGTTCAATTACAGCTCTTAAGGCTAGAGTATTAATACGACTCACTATAG
GGCTAGCGCTCACCATGGTGAGCGGCTGGCGGCTGTTCAAGAAGATTAGCGGGAGCTCCGGTGGCTCGAG
CGGTGCGATCGCCATGGATCCAACCACCCCGGCCTGGGGAACAGAAAGTACAACAGTGAATGGAAATGAC
CAAGCCCTTCTTCTGCTTTGTGGCAAGGAGACCCTGATCCCGGTCTTCCTGATCCTTTTCATTGCCCTGG
TCGGGCTGGTAGGAAACGGGTTTGTGCTCTGGCTCCTGGGCTTCCGCATGCGCAGGAACGCCTTCTCTGT
CTACGTCCTCAGCCTGGCCGGGGCCGACTTCCTCTTCCTCTGCTTCCAGATTATAAATTGCCTGGTGTAC
CTCAGTAACTTCTTCTGTTCCATCTCCATCAATTTCCCTAGCTTCTTCACCACTGTGATGACCTGTGCCT
ACCTTGCAGGCCTGAGCATGCTGAGCACCGTCAGCACCGAGCGCTGCCTGTCCGTCCTGTGGCCCATCTG
GTATCGCTGCCGCCGCCCCAGACACCTGTCAGCGGTCGTGTGTGTCCTGCTCTGGGCCCTGTCCCTACTG
CTGAGCATCTTGGAAGGGAAGTTCTGTGGCTTCTTATTTAGTGATGGTGACTCTGGTTGGTGTCAGACAT
TTGATTTCATCACTGCAGCGTGGCTGATTTTTTTATTCATGGTTCTCTGTGGGTCCAGTCTGGCCCTGCT
GGTCAGGATCCTCTGTGGCTCCAGGGGTCTGCCACTGACCAGGCTGTACCTGACCATCCTGCTCACAGTG
CTGGTGTTCCTCCTCTGCGGCCTGCCCTTTGGCATTCAGTGGTTCCTAATATTATGGATCTGGAAGGATT
CTGATGTCTTATTTTGTCATATTCATCCAGTTTCAGTTGTCCTGTCATCTCTTAACAGCAGTGCCAACCC
CATCATTTACTTCTTCGTGGGCTCTTTTAGGAAGCAGTGGCGGCTGCAGCAGCCGATCCTCAAGCTGGCT
CTCCAGAGGGCTCTGCAGGACATTGCTGAGGTGGATCACAGTGAAGGATGCTTCCGTCAGGGCACCCCGG
AGATGTCGAGAAGCAGTCTGGTGGTTTAAACGAATTCGGGCTCGGTACCCGGGGATCCTCTAGAGTCGAC
CTGCAGGCATGCAAGCTGATCCGGCTGCTAACAAAGCCCGAAAGGAAGCTGAGTTGGCTGCTGCCACCGC
TGAGCAATAACTAGCATAACCCCTTGGGGCGGCCGCTTCGAGCAGACATGATAAGATACATTGATGAGTT
TGGACAAACCACAACTAGAATGCAGTGAAAAAAATGCTTTATTTGTGAAATTTGTGATGCTATTGCTTTA
TTTGTAACCATTATAAGCTGCAATAAACAAGTTAACAACAACAATTGCATTCATTTTATGTTTCAGGTTC
AGGGGGAGATGTGGGAGGTTTTTTTAAGCAAGTAAAACCTCTACAAATGTGGTAAAATCGAATTTTAACA
AAATATTAACGCTTACAATTTCCTGATGCGGTATTTTCTCCTTACGCATCTGTGCGGTATTTCACACCGC
ATACGCGGATCTGCGCAGCACCATGGCCTGAAATAACCTCTGAAAGAGGAACTTGGTTAGGTACCTTCTG
AGGCGGAAAGAACCAGCTGTGGAATGTGTGTCAGTTAGGGTGTGGAAAGTCCCCAGGCTCCCCAGCAGGC
AGAAGTATGCAAAGCATGCATCTCAATTAGTCAGCAACCAGGTGTGGAAAGTCCCCAGGCTCCCCAGCAG
GCAGAAGTATGCAAAGCATGCATCTCAATTAGTCAGCAACCATAGTCCCGCCCCTAACTCCGCCCATCCC
GCCCCTAACTCCGCCCAGTTCCGCCCATTCTCCGCCCCATGGCTGACTAATTTTTTTTATTTATGCAGAG
GCCGAGGCCGCCTCGGCCTCTGAGCTATTCCAGAAGTAGTGAGGAGGCTTTTTTGGAGGCCTAGGCTTTT
GCAAAAAGCTTAATTAACTGTTGACAATTAATCATCGGCATAGTATGTCGGCATAGTATAATACGACAAG
GTGAGGAACTAAACCCAGGAGGCAGATCATGATTGAACAAGATGGATTGCACGCAGGTTCTCCGGCCGCT
TGGGTGGAGAGGCTATTCGGCTATGACTGGGCACAACAGACAATCGGCTGCTCTGATGCCGCCGTGTTCC
GGCTGTCAGCGCAGGGGCGCCCGGTTCTTTTTGTCAAGACCGACCTGTCCGGTGCCCTGAATGAACTGCA
GGACGAGGCAGCGCGGCTATCGTGGCTGGCCACGACGGGCGTTCCTTGCGCAGCTGTGCTCGACGTTGTC
ACTGAAGCGGGAAGGGACTGGCTGCTATTGGGCGAAGTGCCGGGGCAGGATCTCCTGTCATCTCACCTTG
CTCCTGCCGAGAAAGTATCCATCATGGCTGATGCAATGCGGCGGCTGCATACGCTTGATCCGGCTACCTG
CCCATTCGACCACCAAGCGAAACATCGCATCGAGCGAGCACGTACTCGGATGGAAGCCGGTCTTGTCGAT
CAGGATGATCTGGACGAAGAGCATCAGGGGCTCGCGCCAGCCGAACTGTTCGCCAGGCTCAAGGCGCGCA
TGCCCGACGGCGAGGATCTCGTCGTGACCCATGGCGATGCCTGCTTGCCGAATATCATGGTGGAAAATGG
CCGCTTTTCTGGATTCATCGACTGTGGCCGGCTGGGTGTGGCGGACCGCTATCAGGACATAGCGTTGGCT
ACCCGTGATATTGCTGAAGAGCTTGGCGGCGAATGGGCTGACCGCTTCCTCGTGCTTTACGGTATCGCCG
CTCCCGATTCGCAGCGCATCGCCTTCTATCGCCTTCTTGACGAGTTCTTCTGAGCGGGACTCTGGGGTTC
GAAATGACCGACCAAGCGACGCCCAACCTGCCATCACGATGGCCGCAATAAAATATCTTTATTTTCATTA
CATCTGTGTGTTGGTTTTTTGTGTGAATCGATAGCGATAAGGATCCTCTTTGCGCTTGCGTTTTCCCTTG
TCCAGATAGCCCAGTAGCTGACATTCATCCGGGGTCAGCACCGTTTCTGCGGACTGGCTTTCTACCCGGT
ATCAGCTCACTCAAAGGCGGTAATACGGTTATCCACAGAATCAGGGGATAACGCAGGAAAGAACATGTGA
GCAAAAGGCCAGCAAAAGGCCAGGAACCGTAAAAAGGCCGCGTTGCTGGCGTTTTTCCATAGGCTCCGCC
CCCCTGACGAGCATCACAAAAATCGACGCTCAAGTCAGAGGTGGCGAAACCCGACAGGACTATAAAGATA
CCAGGCGTTTCCCCCTGGAAGCTCCCTCGTGCGCTCTCCTGTTCCGACCCTGCCGCTTACCGGATACCTG
TCCGCCTTTCTCCCTTCGGGAAGCGTGGCGCTTTCTCATAGCTCACGCTGTAGGTATCTCAGTTCGGTGT
AGGTCGTTCGCTCCAAGCTGGGCTGTGTGCACGAACCCCCCGTTCAGCCCGACCGCTGCGCCTTATCCGG
TAACTATCGTCTTGAGTCCAACCCGGTAAGACACGACTTATCGCCACTGGCAGCAGCCACTGGTAACAGG
ATTAGCAGAGCGAGGTATGTAGGCGGTGCTACAGAGTTCTTGAAGTGGTGGCCTAACTACGGCTACACTA
GAAGGACAGTATTTGGTATCTGCGCTCTGCTGAAGCCAGTTACCTTCGGAAAAAGAGTTGGTAGCTCTTG
ATCCGGCAAACAAACCACCGCTGGTAGCGGTGGTTTTTTTGTTTGCAAGCAGCAGATTACGCGCAGAAAA
AAAGGATTTCAAGAAGATCCTTTGATCTTTTCTACGGGGTCTGACGCTCAGTGGAACGAAAACTCACGTT
AAGGGATTTTGGTCATGAGATTATCAAAAAGGATCTTCACCTAGATCCTTTTATAGTCCGGAAATACAGG
AACGCACGCTGGATGGCCCTTCGCTGGGATGGTGAAACCATGAAAAATGGCAGCTTCAGTGGATTAAGTG
GGGGTAATGTGGCCTGTACCCTCTGGTTGCATAGGTATTCATACGGTTAAAATTTATCAGGCGCGATTGC
GGCAGTTTTTCGGGTGGTTTGTTGCCATTTTTACCTGTCTGCTGCCGTGATCGCGCTGAACGCGTTTTAG
CGGTGCGTACAATTAAGGGATTATGGTAAATCCACTTACTGTCTGCCCTCGTAGCCATCGAGATAAACCG
CAGTACTCCGGCCACGATGCGTCCGGCGTAGAGGATCGAGATCT
